Addgene plasmid #218823: pcDNA-iLACCO1.2
Purpose: Mammalian expression of genetically encoded green fluorescent L-lactate biosensor with high affinity
Depositing lab: Robert Campbell. Publication: High-Performance Genetically Encoded Green Fluorescent Biosensors for Intracellular l-Lactate. Hario S, Le GNT, Sugimoto H, Takahashi-Yamashiro K, Nishinami S, Toda H, Li S, Marvin JS, Kuroda S, Drobizhev M, Terai T, Nasu Y, Campbell RE. ACS Cent Sci. 2024 Jan 31;10(2):402-416. doi: 10.1021/acscentsci.3c01250. eCollection 2024 Feb 28. PubMed 38435524.
Backbone
  Vector backbone: pcDNA
  Vector type: Mammalian Expression
Growth in bacteria
  Bacterial resistance: Ampicillin, 100 μg/mL
  Growth temperature: 37°C
  Growth strain: DH5alpha
  Copy number: High Copy
Gene/Insert
  Gene/Insert name: iLACCO1.2
  Species: Other
  Cloning method: Ligation Independent Cloning
Terms and licenses: Academic/Nonprofit Terms; Industry Terms: Not Available to Industry
How to cite: pcDNA-iLACCO1.2 was a gift from Robert Campbell (Addgene plasmid # 218823 ; http://n2t.net/addgene:218823 ; RRID:Addgene_218823)
