[The description below was written by a language model from this plasmid's Addgene catalogue record and pLannotate feature annotations shown in this document.]
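Description:
pcDNA-iLACCO1.2 is a mammalian expression plasmid of about 6.6 kb, built on a pcDNA-type backbone, that encodes iLACCO1.2, a genetically encoded green fluorescent biosensor for intracellular L-lactate described in the record as the high-affinity version. It is maintained in E. coli as a high-copy plasmid through a ColE1/pUC-type origin and selected with ampicillin via the β-lactamase gene and its own promoter. An f1 phage origin is also present, a standard backbone element that permits single-stranded DNA production.

The sensor is expressed from the human cytomegalovirus immediate early enhancer and promoter and terminated by the bovine growth hormone polyadenylation signal. A T7 promoter sits just downstream of the CMV promoter, as is usual in pcDNA vectors. The automated annotation recognises only a GFP-derived coding segment (called cEGFP) in the region between the promoter and the poly(A) signal. The unannotated sequence flanking it on both sides presumably holds the rest of the sensor, including its lactate-sensing portion, but the feature table does not identify that portion and the record does not state its origin beyond listing the species as "Other". A second cassette, with the SV40 enhancer/early promoter driving the neomycin phosphotransferase gene followed by an SV40 poly(A) signal, provides G418 selection for stable mammalian lines. The short HIV-1 LTR, ble, lacI and bom fragments and the lac promoter/operator elements are small backbone remnants or annotation matches with no evident role. The construct is intended for transfection into mammalian cells to monitor intracellular L-lactate by green fluorescence.
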