Features (pLannotate 1.2.2; 20 found; start..end, strand, type, name):
    110..489     +  enhancer       CMV enhancer: human cytomegalovirus immediate early enhancer
    490..693     +  promoter       CMV promoter: human cytomegalovirus (CMV) immediate early promoter
    689..722     +  LTR            5' LTR (truncated) (fragment): truncated 5' long terminal repeat (LTR) from HIV-1
    738..756     +  promoter       T7 promoter: promoter for bacteriophage T7 RNA polymerase
   1129..1851    +  CDS            cEGFP: cEGFP is a basic (constitutively fluorescent) green fluorescent protein published in 2008, derived from Aequorea victoria.
   2109..2333    +  polyA_signal   bGH poly(A) signal: bovine growth hormone polyadenylation signal
   2337..2358    +  promoter       SV40 promoter (fragment): SV40 enhancer and early promoter
   2379..2807    +  rep_origin     f1 ori (sequence partly withheld): f1 bacteriophage origin of replication; arrow indicates direction of (+) strand synthesis
   2821..3150    +  promoter       SV40 promoter: SV40 enhancer and early promoter
   3217..4008    +  CDS            neo: KKA2_KLEPN - Also known as kan, nptII. Experimental evidence at protein level: Swiss-Prot protein existence level 1. Resistance to kanamycin, neomycin, paromomycin, ribostamycin, butirosin and gentamicin B. From Klebsiella pneumoniae.
   4032..4190    +  CDS            ble (fragment): BLE_KLEPN - Experimental evidence at protein level: Swiss-Prot protein existence level 1. Binding protein with a strong affinity to the bleomycin family of antibiotics. Binds to CL990; an antimitotic-antibiotic compound. From Klebsiella pneumoniae.
   4185..4306    +  polyA_signal   SV40 poly(A) signal: SV40 polyadenylation signal
   4379..4395    -  protein_bind   lac operator: The lac repressor binds to the lac operator to inhibit transcription in E. coli. This inhibition can be relieved by adding lactose or isopropyl-β-D-thiogalactopyranoside (IPTG). lac repressor encoded by lacI
   4403..4433    -  promoter       lac promoter: promoter for the E. coli lac operon
   4448..4469    -  protein_bind   CAP binding site: CAP binding activates transcription in the presence of cAMP. E. coli catabolite activator protein
   4482..4574    -  CDS            lacI (fragment): lac repressor; lacI; The lac repressor binds to the lac operator to inhibit transcription in E. coli. This inhibition can be relieved by adding lactose or isopropyl-β-D-thiogalactopyranoside (IPTG).
   4757..5345    -  rep_origin     ori: high-copy-number ColE1/pMB1/pBR322/pUC origin of replication
   5516..6376    -  CDS            AmpR: β-lactamase; bla; confers resistance to ampicillin, carbenicillin, and related antibiotics
   6377..6481    -  promoter       AmpR promoter: bla
   6540..6592    -  misc_feature   bom (fragment): basis of mobility region from pBR322
>Addgene plasmid #218823 | pcDNA-iLACCO1.2 | addgene full sequence | sequence record 431769 | Addgene NGS Result
AAAATTTAAGCTACAACAAGGCAAGGCTTGACCGACAATTGCATGAAGAATCTGCTTAGGGTTAGGCGTT
TTGCGCTGCTTCGCGATGTACGGGCCAGATATACGCGTTGACATTGATTATTGACTAGTTATTAATAGTA
ATCAATTACGGGGTCATTAGTTCATAGCCCATATATGGAGTTCCGCGTTACATAACTTACGGTAAATGGC
CCGCCTGGCTGACCGCCCAACGACCCCCGCCCATTGACGTCAATAATGACGTATGTTCCCATAGTAACGC
CAATAGGGACTTTCCATTGACGTCAATGGGTGGAGTATTTACGGTAAACTGCCCACTTGGCAGTACATCA
AGTGTATCATATGCCAAGTACGCCCCCTATTGACGTCAATGACGGTAAATGGCCCGCCTGGCATTATGCC
CAGTACATGACCTTATGGGACTTTCCTACTTGGCAGTACATCTACGTATTAGTCATCGCTATTACCATGG
TGATGCGGTTTTGGCAGTACATCAATGGGCGTGGATAGCGGTTTGACTCACGGGGATTTCCAAGTCTCCA
CCCCATTGACGTCAATGGGAGTTTGTTTTGGCACCAAAATCAACGGGACTTTCCAAAATGTCGTAACAAC
TCCGCCCCATTGACGCAAATGGGCGGTAGGCGTGTACGGTGGGAGGTCTATATAAGCAGAGCTCTCTGGC
TAACTAGAGAACCCACTGCTTACTGGCTTATCGAAATTAATACGACTCACTATAGGGAGACCCAAGCTGG
CTAGCGTGCCGCCACCATGGCCTCGAGAATGGAACAAAACATAGTCCAGCCGTTGAAGACCCACATGGCA
GACGACCCTGATTATACATTTGATATTCTGGAGGCGCGGTACGCGATAGAAGCGTCAACTGCCTGGCACG
CTGCAATGCGAGCTACACCCGGGGACAAAGAGAAAATTCAACTGTGCTTCGAGGCTACACTGTCCGAAGA
TCCCGATATAGCTTCCCAAGCAGACGTAAGGTTCCACCTGGCGATTGCTGAAGCAAGCCATAACATAGTT
CTGCTTCAGACAATGCGAGGCTATTTTGACGTTTTGCAGTCTTCAATTAGGCACAGTCGACAGCGGATGT
ACAGGAAGAACGTCTATATCATGGCCGACAAGCAGAGGAACGGCATCAAGGCGAACTTCATGATCCGCCA
CAACATCGAGGGCGGCGGCGTGCAGCTCGCCTACCACTACCAGCAGAACGCCCCCATCGGCGACGGCCCC
GTGCTGCTGCCCGACAGCCACTACCTGAGCACCCAGTCCAAACTTTCGAAAGACCCCAACGAGAAGCGCG
ATCACATGGTCCTGCTGGAGTTCGTGACCGCCGCCGGGACCACTCCCGGCATGGACGAGCTGTACAAGGG
CGGTACCAGAGGGAGCATGGTGAGCAAGGGCGAGGAGCTGTTCACCGGGGTGGTGCCCATCCTGGTCGAG
CTGGACGGCGACGTAAACGGCCACAAGTTCAGCGTGTCCGGCGAGGGTGAGGGCGATGCCACCTACGGCA
AGCTGACCCTGAAGTTCATCTGCACCACCGGCAAGCTGCCCGTGCCCTGGCCCACCCTCGTGACCACCCT
GACCTACGGCGTGCAGTGCTTCGGCCGCTACCCCGACCACATGAAGCAGCACGACTTCTTCAAGTCCGCC
ATGCCCGAAGGCTACATCCAGGAGCGCTCCATCTTCTTCGAGGACGACGGCAACTACAAGACCCGCGCCG
AGGTGAAGTTCGAGGGCGACACCCTGGTGAACCGCATCGAGCTGAAGGGCATCGACTTCAAGGAGGACGG
CAACATCCTGGGGCATAAGCTGGAGTACAACCTTGAGGAGGGTGTGCCGCCGGTCTTCAGTCAACTCACA
GAACAGCATCAGGCAGTTATAGACGCCATCTTTGCCGGCGATGCGGACGGTGCAAGAAAAGCTATGTTGG
CTCATCTGAGCTTCGTCCATACGACTATGAAACGCTTCGACGATGATCATGCCCGACACGCACGCATTAC
CAGACTGCCTGGAGAGCATAATGAGCACTCTCGGGAAAAGAATGCATGAAAGCTTGGTAAACCGCTGATC
AGCCTCGACTGTGCCTTCTAGTTGCCAGCCATCTGTTGTTTGCCCCTCCCCCGTGCCTTCCTTGACCCTG
GAAGGTGCCACTCCCACTGTCCTTTCCTAATAAAATGAGGAAATTGCATCGCATTGTCTGAGTAGGTGTC
ATTCTATTCTGGGGGGTGGGGTGGGGCAGGACAGCAAGGGGGAGGATTGGGAAGACAATAGCAGGCATGC
TGGGGATGCGGTGGGCTCTATGGCTTCTGAGGCGGAAAGAACCAGCTGGGGCTCTAGGGGGTATCCCC
[124 nt withheld, positions 2379-2502]
C
[91 nt withheld, positions 2504-2594]
A
[49 nt withheld, positions 2596-2644]
CCTTTGACGTTGGAGTCCACGTTCTTT
[37 nt withheld, positions 2672-2708]
ACCCTATCTCGGTCTATTCTTTTGATTTATAAGGGATTTTGCCGATTTCGGCCTATTGGTTAAAAAATGA
GCTGATTTAACAAAAATTTAACGCGAATTAATTCTGTGGAATGTGTGTCAGTTAGGGTGTGGAAAGTCCC
CAGGCTCCCCAGCAGGCAGAAGTATGCAAAGCATGCATCTCAATTAGTCAGCAACCAGGTGTGGAAAGTC
CCCAGGCTCCCCAGCAGGCAGAAGTATGCAAAGCATGCATCTCAATTAGTCAGCAACCATAGTCCCGCCC
CTAACTCCGCCCATCCCGCCCCTAACTCCGCCCAGTTCCGCCCATTCTCCGCCCCATGGCTGACTAATTT
TTTTTATTTATGCAGAGGCCGAGGCCGCCTCTGCCTCTGAGCTATTCCAGAAGTAGTGAGGAGGCTTTTT
TGGAGGCCTAGGCTTTTGCAAAAAGCTCCCGGGAGCTTGTATATCCATTTTCGGATCTGATCAAGAGACA
GGATGAGGATCGTTTCGCATGATTGAACAAGATGGATTGCACGCAGGTTCTCCGGCCGCTTGGGTGGAGA
GGCTATTCGGCTATGACTGGGCACAACAGACAATCGGCTGCTCTGATGCCGCCGTGTTCCGGCTGTCAGC
GCAGGGGCGCCCGGTTCTTTTTGTCAAGACCGACCTGTCCGGTGCCCTGAATGAACTGCAGGACGAGGCA
GCGCGGCTATCGTGGCTGGCCACGACGGGCGTTCCTTGCGCAGCTGTGCTCGACGTTGTCACTGAAGCGG
GAAGGGACTGGCTGCTATTGGGCGAAGTGCCGGGGCAGGATCTCCTGTCATCTCACCTTGCTCCTGCCGA
GAAAGTATCCATCATGGCTGATGCAATGCGGCGGCTGCATACGCTTGATCCGGCTACCTGCCCATTCGAC
CACCAAGCGAAACATCGCATCGAGCGAGCACGTACTCGGATGGAAGCCGGTCTTGTCGATCAGGATGATC
TGGACGAAGAGCATCAGGGGCTCGCGCCAGCCGAACTGTTCGCCAGGCTCAAGGCGCGCATGCCCGACGG
CGAGGATCTCGTCGTGACCCATGGCGATGCCTGCTTGCCGAATATCATGGTGGAAAATGGCCGCTTTTCT
GGATTCATCGACTGTGGCCGGCTGGGTGTGGCGGACCGCTATCAGGACATAGCGTTGGCTACCCGTGATA
TTGCTGAAGAGCTTGGCGGCGAATGGGCTGACCGCTTCCTCGTGCTTTACGGTATCGCCGCTCCCGATTC
GCAGCGCATCGCCTTCTATCGCCTTCTTGACGAGTTCTTCTGAGCGGGACTCTGGGGTTCGAAATGACCG
ACCAAGCGACGCCCAACCTGCCATCACGAGATTTCGATTCCACCGCCGCCTTCTATGAAAGGTTGGGCTT
CGGAATCGTTTTCCGGGACGCCGGCTGGATGATCCTCCAGCGCGGGGATCTCATGCTGGAGTTCTTCGCC
CACCCCAACTTGTTTATTGCAGCTTATAATGGTTACAAATAAAGCAATAGCATCACAAATTTCACAAATA
AAGCATTTTTTTCACTGCATTCTAGTTGTGGTTTGTCCAAACTCATCAATGTATCTTATCATGTCTGTAT
ACCGTCGACCTCTAGCTAGAGCTTGGCGTAATCATGGTCATAGCTGTTTCCTGTGTGAAATTGTTATCCG
CTCACAATTCCACACAACATACGAGCCGGAAGCATAAAGTGTAAAGCCTGGGGTGCCTAATGAGTGAGCT
AACTCACATTAATTGCGTTGCGCTCACTGCCCGCTTTCCAGTCGGGAAACCTGTCGTGCCAGCTGCATTA
ATGAATCGGCCAACGCGCGGGGAGAGGCGGTTTGCGTATTGGGCGCTCTTCCGCTTCCTCGCTCACTGAC
TCGCTGCGCTCGGTCGTTCGGCTGCGGCGAGCGGTATCAGCTCACTCAAAGGCGGTAATACGGTTATCCA
CAGAATCAGGGGATAACGCAGGAAAGAACATGTGAGCAAAAGGCCAGCAAAAGGCCAGGAACCGTAAAAA
GGCCGCGTTGCTGGCGTTTTTCCATAGGCTCCGCCCCCCTGACGAGCATCACAAAAATCGACGCTCAAGT
CAGAGGTGGCGAAACCCGACAGGACTATAAAGATACCAGGCGTTTCCCCCTGGAAGCTCCCTCGTGCGCT
CTCCTGTTCCGACCCTGCCGCTTACCGGATACCTGTCCGCCTTTCTCCCTTCGGGAAGCGTGGCGCTTTC
TCATAGCTCACGCTATAGGTATCTCAGTTCGGTGTAGGTCGTTCGCTCCAAGCTGGGCTGTGTGCACGAA
CCCCCCGTTCAGCCCGACCGCTGCGCCTTATCCGGTAACTATCGTCTTGAGTCCAACCCGGTAAGACACG
ACTTATCGCCACTGGCAGCAGCCACTGGTAACAGGATTAGCAGAGCGAGGTATGTAGGCGGTGCTACAGA
GTTCTTGAAGTGGTGGCCTAACTACGGCTACACTAGAAGAACAGTATTTGGTATCTGCGCTCTGCTGAAG
CCAGTTACCTTCGGAAAAAGAGTTGGTAGCTCTTGATCCGGCAAACAAACCACCGCTGGTAGCGGTGGTT
TTTTTGTTTGCAAGCAGCAGATTACGCGCAGAAAAAAAGGATCTCAAGAAGATCCTTTGATCTTTTCTAC
GGGGTCTGACGCTCAGTGGAACGAAAACTCACGTTAAGGGATTTTGGTCATGAGATTATCAAAAAGGATC
TTCACCTAGATCCTTTTAAATTAAAAATGAAGTTTTAAATCAATCTAAAGTATATATGAGTAAACTTGGT
CTGACAGTTACCAATGCTTAATCAGTGAGGCACCTATCTCAGCGATCTGTCTATTTCGTTCATCCATAGT
TGCCTGACTCCCCGTCGTGTAGATAACTACGATACGGGAGGGCTTACCATCTGGCCCCAGTGCTGCAATG
ATACCGCGAGACCCACGCTCACCGGCTCCAGATTTATCAGCAATAAACCAGCCAGCCGGAAGGGCCGAGC
GCAGAAGTGGTCCTGCAACTTTATCCGCCTCCATCCAGTCTATTAATTGTTGCCGGGAAGCTAGAGTAAG
TAGTTCGCCAGTTAATAGTTTGCGCAACGTTGTTGCCATTGCTACAGGCATCGTGGTGTCACGCTCGTCG
TTTGGTATGGCTTCATTCAGCTCCGGTTCCCAACGATCAAGGCGAGTTACATGATCCCCCATGTTGTGCA
AAAAAGCGGTTAGCTCCTTCGGTCCTCCGATCGTTGTCAGAAGTAAGTTGGCCGCAGTGTTATCACTCAT
GGTTATGGCAGCACTGCATAATTCTCTTACTGTCATGCCATCCGTAAGATGCTTTTCTGTGACTGGTGAG
TACTCAACCAAGTCATTCTGAGAATAGTGTATGCGGCGACCGAGTTGCTCTTGCCCGGCGTCAATACGGG
ATAATACCGCGCCACATAGCAGAACTTTAAAAGTGCTCATCATTGGAAAACGTTCTTCGGGGCGAAAACT
CTCAAGGATCTTACCGCTGTTGAGATCCAGTTCGATGTAACCCACTCGTGCACCCAACTGATCTTCAGCA
TCTTTTACTTTCACCAGCGTTTCTGGGTGAGCAAAAACAGGAAGGCAAAATGCCGCAAAAAAGGGAATAA
GGGCGACACGGAAATGTTGAATACTCATACTCTTCCTTTTTCAATATTATTGAAGCATTTATCAGGGTTA
TTGTCTCATGAGCGGATACATATTTGAATGTATTTAGAAAAATAAACAAATAGGGGTTCCGCGCACATTT
CCCCGAAAAGTGCCACCTGACGTCGACGGATCGGGAGATCTCCCGATCCCCTATGGTGCACTCTCAGTAC
AATCTGCTCTGATGCCGCATAGTTAAGCCAGTATCTGCTCCCTGCTTGTGTGTTGGAGGTCGCTGAGTAG
TGCGCGAGC
